>Addgene plasmid #79625 | pAGM_Puro_shRNA n.2_mTet3 | depositor partial sequence | sequence record 148780 | Sequence of shRNA and part of the surrounding plasmid
AAAGTGATTTAATTTATACCATTTTAATTCAGCTTTGTAAAAATGTATCAAAGAGATAGCAAGGTATTCA
GTTTTAGTAAACAAGATAATTGCTCCTAAAGTAGCCCCTTGAATTCCGAGGCAGTAGGCAGCTCCAACGA
GAAGCTATTTTACATCTGTGGCTTCACTAAAATAGCTTCTCGTTGGAGCCGCTCACTGTCAACAGCAATA
TACCTTCTCGAGCCTTCTGTTGGGTTAACCTGAAGAAGTAATCCCAGCAAGTGTTTCCAAGATGTGCAGG
CAACGATTCTGTAAAGTACTGAAGCCTCATTCAACATAGTATATGTGCTGCCGAAGCGAGCACTTAACAA
GGCTTGCGGCCGCTCAGGCACCGGGCTTGCGGGTCATGCACCAGGTGCGCGGTCCTTCGGGCACCTCGAC
GTCGGCGGTGACGGTGAAGCCGAGCCGCTCGTAGAAGGGGAGGTTGCGGGGCGCGGAGGTCTCCAGGAAG
GCGGGCACCCCGGCGCGCTCGGCCGCCTCCACTCCGGGGAGCACGACGGCGCTGCCCAGACCCTTGCCCT
GGTGGTCGGGCGAGACGCCGACGGTGGCCAGGAACCACGCGGGCTCCTTGGGCCGGTGCGGCGCCAGGAG
GCCTTCCATCTGTTGCTGCGCGGCCAGCCGGGAACCGCTCAACTCGGCCATGCGCGGGCCGATCTCGGCG
AACACCGCCCCCGCTTCGACGCTCTCCGGCGTGGTCCAGACCGCCACCGCGGCGCCGTCGTCCGCGACCC
ACACCTTGCCGATGTCGAGCCCGACGCGCGTGAGGAAGAGTTCTTGCAGCTCGGTGACCCGCTCGATGTG
GCGGTCCGGGTC
