>Addgene plasmid #79625 | pAGM_Puro_shRNA n.2_mTet3 | addgene partial sequence | sequence record 153420 | Puro-F2 5'-ctcggcttcaccgtcacc-3'
GCGCACCTGGTGCATGACCCGCAAGCCCGGTGCCTGAGCGGCCGCAAGCCTTGTTAAGTGCTCGCTTCGG
CAGCACATATACTATGTTGAATGAGGCTTCAGTACTTTACAGAATCGTTGCCTGCACATCTTGGAAACAC
TTGCTGGGATTACTTCTTCAGGTTAACCCAACAGAAGGCTCGAGAAGGTATATTGCTGTTGACAGTGAGC
GGCTCCAACGAGAAGCTATTTTAGTGAAGCCACAGATGTAAAATAGCTTCTCGTTGGAGCTGCCTACTGC
CTCGGAATTCAAGGGGCTACTTTAGGAGCAATTATCTTGTTTACTAAAACTGAATACCTTGCTATCTCTT
TGATACATTTTTACAAAGCTGAATTAAAATGGTATAAATTAAATCACTTTTTTCAATTGGAAGACTAATG
CGTTTAAACACGCGGCGACGCGTATCGATACCGGTGGCCCCTGGGGCCGCGATCGCTAATCAACCTCTGG
ATTACAAAATTTGTGAAAGATTGACTGGTATTCTTAACTATGTTGCTCCTTTTACGCTATGTGGATACGC
TGCTTTAATGCCTTTGTATCATGCTATTGCTTCCCGTATGGCTTTCATTTTCTCCTCCTTGTATAAATCC
TGGTTGCTGTCTCTTTATGAGGAGTTGTGGCCCGTTGTCAGGCAACGTGGCGTGGTGTGCACTGTGTTTG
CTGACGCAACCCCCACTGGTTGGGGCATTGCCACCACCTGTCAGCTCCTTTCCGGGACTTTCGCTTTCCC
CCTCCCTATTGCCACGGCGGAACTCATCGCCGCCTGCCTTGCCCGCTGCTGGACAGGGGCTCGGCTGTTG
GGCACTGACAATTCCGTGGTGTTGTCGGGGAAGCTGACGTCCTTTCCATGGCTGCTCGCCTGTGTTGCCA
CCTGGATTCTGCGCGGGACGTCCTTCTGCTACGTCCCCTTCGGCCCTCAATCCAGCGGAAC
