[The description below was written by a language model from this plasmid's Addgene catalogue record.]
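Description:
pAGM_Puro_shRNA n.2_mTet3 is a lentiviral shRNA vector built on the pAGM backbone, designed to knock down mouse Tet3, one of the TET family methylcytosine dioxygenases. The total plasmid is about 7.7 kb, of which the backbone accounts for roughly 7.6 kb, so the insert is a short hairpin cassette of about 100 bp. It was cloned by restriction enzyme between XhoI and EcoRI sites, both of which remain intact. The hairpin is directed against the mouse Tet3 transcript, and the "n.2" in the name suggests it is one of several hairpins made against this gene. No tag or fusion protein is present.

The backbone has been modified from its original form by replacing the GFP reporter with a puromycin selection cassette, so transduced mammalian cells are enriched by drug selection rather than by fluorescence. In bacteria the plasmid is maintained under ampicillin selection, and it is propagated in a recombination-reduced strain, as is common for lentiviral plasmids with repeated LTR sequences; the copy number is not recorded. The record does not state which promoter drives the shRNA or the puromycin cassette, whether the hairpin sits in a microRNA-type context, or the details of the viral elements. No feature table is available to fill in these points.

As a lentiviral transfer vector, it would be packaged into viral particles for stable delivery into mouse cells. The associated work concerns the roles of TET enzymes in mast cell differentiation and proliferation, which points to Tet3 depletion in that setting as its intended use.
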