Addgene plasmid #79625: pAGM_Puro_shRNA n.2_mTet3
Purpose: Expression of shRNA for mouse Tet3
Depositing lab: Silvia Monticelli. Depositing organization: Institute for Research in Biomedicine, Switzerland. Publication: TET2 Regulates Mast Cell Differentiation and Proliferation through Catalytic and Non-catalytic Activities. Montagner S, Leoni C, Emming S, Della Chiara G, Balestrieri C, Barozzi I, Piccolo V, Togher S, Ko M, Rao A, Natoli G, Monticelli S. Cell Rep. 2016 May 17;15(7):1566-79. doi: 10.1016/j.celrep.2016.04.044. Epub 2016 May 5. PubMed 27160912.
Backbone
  Vector backbone: pAGM
  Backbone size w/o insert (bp): 7581
  Total vector size (bp): 7678
  Modifications to backbone: GFP has been substituted with a Puromycin selection cassette
  Vector type: Lentiviral
  Selectable markers: Puromycin
Growth in bacteria
  Bacterial resistance: Ampicillin, 100 μg/mL
  Growth temperature: 37°C
  Growth strain: NEB Stable
  Copy number: Unknown
Gene/Insert
  Gene/Insert name: Tet3
  gRNA/shRNA sequence: 5'-TCCAACGAGAAGCTATTTT
  Species: M. musculus (mouse)
  GenBank ID: NM_183138.2
  Entrez Gene: Tet3 (a.k.a. B430006D22Rik, D230004J03Rik)
  Tag / fusion protein: none
  Cloning method: Restriction Enzyme; 5′ cloning site XhoI (not destroyed); 3′ cloning site EcoRI (not destroyed)
  Sequencing primers: 5′ 5'- GGTTTATTACAGGGACAGCAGAG-3'; 3′ 5'-CCACCGGTATCGATACGCGTC-3'
Terms and licenses: Academic/Nonprofit Terms; Industry Terms: Not Available to Industry
How to cite: pAGM_Puro_shRNA n.2_mTet3 was a gift from Silvia Monticelli (Addgene plasmid # 79625 ; http://n2t.net/addgene:79625 ; RRID:Addgene_79625)
